Addgene plasmid #223888: pD(Ct)_3C-GFP
Purpose: 4G-cloning donor for C-terminal 3C-GFP tag
Depositing lab: Stephan Gruber. Depositing organization: Universite de Lausanne (UNIL). Publication: 4G cloning: rapid gene assembly for expression of multisubunit protein complexes in diverse hosts. Taschner M, Dickinson JB, Roisne-Hamelin F, Gruber S. Life Sci Alliance. 2024 Dec 2;8(1):e202402899. doi: 10.26508/lsa.202402899. Print 2025 Jan. PubMed 39622624.
Backbone
  Vector backbone: pD
  Vector type: Golden-Gate Donor
Growth in bacteria
  Bacterial resistance: Chloramphenicol, 25 μg/mL
  Growth temperature: 37°C
  Growth strain: Pir1 ; strain contains pir-116 mutation for plasmid maintenance at high copy
  Copy number: High Copy
Gene/Insert
  Gene/Insert name: 3C-GFP
  Species: Synthetic
  Cloning method: Gibson Cloning
Terms and licenses: Academic/Nonprofit Terms; Industry Terms: Not Available to Industry
Depositor comments: Please visit https://doi.org/10.1101/2024.06.17.599261 for bioRxiv preprint.
How to cite: pD(Ct)_3C-GFP was a gift from Stephan Gruber (Addgene plasmid # 223888 ; http://n2t.net/addgene:223888 ; RRID:Addgene_223888)
