[The description below was written by a language model from this plasmid's Addgene catalogue record and pLannotate feature annotations shown in this document.]
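Description:
pD(Ct)_3C-GFP is a small (about 2.6 kb) Golden Gate donor plasmid from the 4G-cloning system, a toolkit for rapid assembly of genes to express multisubunit protein complexes in diverse hosts. It is built on the pD backbone and serves as a part donor: it supplies a synthetic module encoding a 3C-GFP tag intended to be fused to the C-terminus of a protein of interest during assembly. The annotated payload is an EGFP coding sequence (the mammalian codon-optimized enhanced GFP). The "3C" in the name presumably refers to a 3C protease cleavage site placed ahead of GFP so the tag can be removed after purification, but this element is not annotated in the feature table. No promoter or terminator for the tag is annotated, consistent with a donor that provides only a coding fragment rather than a complete expression cassette. The type IIS restriction sites used for Golden Gate release are also not listed.

The plasmid replicates from the R6K γ origin, which depends on the pi initiator protein supplied in trans, so it must be maintained in a pir-expressing strain. The record specifies a pir-116 host, which gives high copy number. This conditional origin means unreacted donor cannot propagate in standard cloning strains after an assembly reaction. Selection is by chloramphenicol, through the cat gene under its native promoter. A single loxP site lies next to the origin and could permit Cre-mediated fusion with other loxP-bearing plasmids, although the record does not describe that use. Short matches annotated as a SET1 solubility-tag fragment and a Tn5 transposase fragment are probably backbone remnants or incidental hits rather than functional elements.
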