Features (pLannotate 1.2.2; 7 found; start..end, strand, type, name):
     64..777     +  CDS            EGFP: the original enhanced GFP (Yang et al., 1996) mammalian codon-optimized
    810..859     +  CDS            SET1 (fragment): solubility-enhancement tag derived from T7 phage gene 10B
    953..1055    +  promoter       cat promoter: promoter of the E. coli cat gene encoding chloramphenicol acetyltransferase
   1056..1712    +  CDS            cat: CAT_ECOLX - Experimental evidence at protein level: Swiss-Prot protein existence level 1. This enzyme is an effector of chloramphenicol resistance in bacteria. From Escherichia coli. This protein is used as a marker in many commonly used cloning vectors, such as pACYC184.
   1988..2101    -  CDS            tnpA (fragment): TN5P_ECOLX - Also known as tnp. Experimental evidence at protein level: Swiss-Prot protein existence level 1. Mediates transposition of transposon Tn5 by a 'cut and paste' mechanism. First, the monomeric transposase binds the 19 bp inverted DNA repeats flanking the transposon. Then, dimerization of the DNA- bound transposase creates a synaptic DNA complex. After nicking of the first DNA strand, excision of the transposon proceeds through a series of intermediates. The transposase then mediates the insertion of the transposon at a new site by strand transfer. The activity of the wild- type tran
   2110..2466    -  rep_origin     R6K γ ori: γ replication origin from E. coli plasmid R6K; requires the R6K initiator protein pi for replication
   2519..2552    +  protein_bind   loxP: Cre-mediated recombination occurs in the 8-bp core sequence (GCATACAT). Cre recombinase
>Addgene plasmid #223888 | pD(Ct)_3C-GFP | addgene full sequence | sequence record 445935 | Addgene NGS Result
GATTCGCGACCTACTCCGGAATATTAGGTCTCAGGATCCCTGGAAGTTCTGTTCCAGGGGCCCAGCAAGG
GCGAGGAGCTGTTCACCGGGGTGGTGCCCATCCTGGTCGAGCTGGACGGCGACGTAAACGGCCACAAGTT
CAGCGTGTCCGGCGAGGGCGAGGGCGATGCCACCTACGGCAAGCTGACCCTGAAGTTCATCTGCACCACC
GGCAAGCTGCCCGTGCCCTGGCCCACCCTCGTGACCACCCTGACCTACGGCGTGCAGTGCTTCAGCCGCT
ACCCCGACCACATGAAGCAGCACGACTTCTTCAAGTCCGCCATGCCCGAAGGCTACGTCCAGGAGCGCAC
CATCTTCTTCAAGGACGACGGCAACTACAAGACCCGCGCCGAGGTGAAGTTCGAGGGCGACACCCTGGTG
AACCGCATCGAGCTGAAGGGCATCGACTTCAAGGAGGACGGCAACATCCTGGGGCACAAGCTGGAGTACA
ACTACAACAGCCACAACGTCTATATCATGGCCGACAAGCAGAAGAACGGCATCAAGGTGAACTTCAAGAT
CCGCCACAACATCGAGGACGGCAGCGTGCAGCTCGCCGACCACTACCAGCAGAACACCCCCATCGGCGAC
GGCCCCGTGCTGCTGCCCGACAACCACTACCTGAGCACCCAGTCCGCCCTGAGCAAAGACCCCAACGAGA
AGCGCGATCACATGGTCCTGCTGGAGTTCGTGACCGCCGCCGGGATCACTCTCGGCATGGACGAGCTGTA
CAAGTAAGGGAGACCCACTGCTTGAGCCTAGAAGATCCGGCTGCTAACAAAGCCCGAAAGGAAGCTGAGT
TGGCTGCTGTCACCGCTGAGCAATAACTATCATAACCCCTAGGTGCCATTTCATTACCTCTTTCTCCGCA
CCCGACATAGATCTGGGCCAACTTTTGGCGAAAATGAGACGTTGATCGGCACGTAAGAGGGTCCAACTTT
CACCATAATGAAATAAGATCACTACCGGGCGTATTTTTTGAGTTATCGAGATTTTCAGGAGCTAAGGAAG
CTAAAATGGAGAAAAAAATCACTGGATATACCACCGTTGATATATCCCAATGGCATCGTAAAGAACATTT
TGAGGCATTTCAGTCAGTTGCTCAATGTACCTATAACCAGACCGTTCAGCTGGATATTACGGCCTTTTTA
AAGACCGTAAAGAAAAATAAGCACAAGTTTTATCCGGCCTTTATTCACATTCTTGCCCGCCTGATGAATG
CTCATCCGGAATTCCGTATGGCAATGAAAGACGGTGAGCTGGTGATATGGGATAGTGTTCACCCTTGTTA
CACCGTTTTCCATGAGCAAACTGAAACGTTTTCATCGCTCTGGAGTGAATACCACGACGATTTCCGGCAG
TTTCTACACATATATTCGCAAGATGTGGCGTGTTACGGTGAAAACCTGGCCTATTTCCCTAAAGGGTTTA
TTGAGAATATGTTTTTCGTCTCAGCCAATCCCTGGGTGAGTTTCACCAGTTTTGATTTAAACGTGGCCAA
TATGGACAACTTCTTCGCCCCCGTTTTCACCATGGGCAAATATTATACGCAAGGCGACAAGGTGCTGATG
CCGCTGGCGATTCAGGTTCATCATGCCGTTTGTGATGGCTTCCATGTCGGCAGAATGCTTAATGAATTAC
AACAGTACTGCGATGAGTGGCAGGGTGGGGCGTAATTTTTTTAAGGCAGTTATTGGTGCCCTTAAACGCC
TGGTTGCTACGCCTGAATAAGTGATAATAAGCGGATGAATGGCAGAAATTCGAAAGCAAATTCGACCCGG
TCGTCGGTTCAGGGCAGGGTCGTTAAATAGCCGCTTATGTCTATTGCTGGTTTACCGGTTTATTGACTAC
CGGAAGCAGTGTGACCGTGTGCTTCTCAAATGCCTGAGGCCAGTTTGCTCAGGCTCTCCCCGTGGAGGTA
ATAATTGACGATATGATCATTTATTCTGCCTCCCAGCTGACATTCATCCGGGGTCAGCACCGTTTCTGCG
GACTGGCTTTCTACGTGTTCCGCTTCCTTTAGCAGCCCTTGCGCCCTGAGTGCTTGCGGCAGCGTGAAGC
TAATTCCCATGTCAGCCGTTAAGTGTTCCTGTGTCACTCAAAATTGCTTTGAGAGGCTCTAAGGGCTTCT
CAGTGCGTTACATCCCTGGCTTGTTGTCCACAACCGTTAAACCTTAAAAGCTTTAAAAGCCTTATATATT
CTTTTTTTTCTTATAAAACTTAAAACCTTAGAGGCTATTTAAGTTGCTGATTTATATTAATTTTATTGTT
CAAACATGAGAGCTTAGTACGTGAAACATGAGAGCTTAGTACGTTAGCCATGAGAGCTTAGTACGTTAGC
CATGAGGGTTTAGTTCGTTAAACATGAGAGCTTAGTACGTTAAACATGAGAGCTTAGTACGTGAAACATG
AGAGCTTAGTACGTACTATCAACAGGTTGAACTGCTGATCAACAGATCCTCTACGCGGCCGCGGTACCAT
AACTTCGTATAGCATACATTATACGAAGTTATCTGCCAGGCACATGGGTTTTACTAGTATC
